>Addgene plasmid #105693 | MT2a | addgene full sequence | sequence record 203311 | Addgene NGS Result
TCGGGGAAATGTGCGCGGAACCCCTATTTGTTTATTTTTCTAAATACATTCAAATATGTATCCGCTCATG
AGACAATAACCCTGATAAATGCTTCAATAATATTGAAAAAGGAAGAGTATGAGTATTCAACATTTCCGTG
TCGCCCTTATTCCCTTTTTTGCGGCATTTTGCCTTCCTGTTTTTGCTCACCCAGAAACGCTGGTGAAAGT
AAAAGATGCTGAAGATCAGTTGGGTGCACGAGTGGGTTACATCGAACTGGATCTCAACAGCGGTAAGATC
CTTGAGAGTTTTCGCCCCGAAGAACGTTTCCCAATGATGAGCACTTTTAAAGTTCTGCTATGTGGCGCGG
TATTATCCCGTGTTGACGCCGGGCAAGAGCAACTCGGTCGCCGCATACACTATTCTCAGAATGACTTGGT
TGAGTACTCACCAGTCACAGAAAAGCATCTTACGGATGGCATGACAGTAAGAGAATTATGCAGTGCTGCC
ATAACCATGAGTGATAACACTGCGGCCAACTTACTTCTGACAACGATCGGAGGACCGAAGGAGCTAACCG
CTTTTTTGCACAACATGGGGGATCATGTAACTCGCCTTGATCGTTGGGAACCGGAGCTGAATGAAGCCAT
ACCAAACGACGAGCGTGACACCACGATGCCTGTAGCAATGGCAACAACGTTGCGCAAACTATTAACTGGC
GAACTACTTACTCTAGCTTCCCGGCAACAATTAATAGACTGGATGGAGGCGGATAAAGTTGCAGGACCAC
TTCTGCGCTCGGCCCTTCCGGCTGGCTGGTTTATTGCTGATAAATCTGGAGCCGGTGAGCGTGGGTCTCG
CGGTATCATTGCAGCACTGGGGCCAGATGGTAAGCCCTCCCGTATCGTAGTTATCTACACGACGGGGAGT
CAGGCAACTATGGATGAACGAAATAGACAGATCGCTGAGATAGGTGCCTCACTGATTAAGCATTGGTAAC
TGTCAGACCAAGTTTACTCATATATACTTTAGATTGATT
[38 nt withheld, positions 1020-1057]
A
[37 nt withheld, positions 1059-1095]
ATTTTGTTAAAATTCGCGTTAAATTTTTGTTAAATCAGCTCATTTTTTAACCAATAGGCCGAAATCGGCA
AAATCCCTTATAAATCAAAAGAATAGCCCGAGATAGGGT
[37 nt withheld, positions 1205-1241]
AAAGAACGTGGACTCCAACGTCAAAGG
[141 nt withheld, positions 1269-1409]
G
[125 nt withheld, positions 1411-1535]
AAAGGATCTAGGTGAAGATCCTTTTTGATAATCTCATGACCAAAATCCCTTAACGTGAGTTTTCGTTCCA
CTGAGCGTCAGACCCCGTAGAAAAGATCAAAGGATCTTCTTGAGATCCTTTTTTTCTGCGCGTAATCTGC
TGCTTGCAAACAAAAAAACCACCGCTACCAGCGGTGGTTTGTTTGCCGGATCAAGAGCTACCAACTCTTT
TTCCGAAGGTAACTGGCTTCAGCAGAGCGCAGATACCAAATACTGTCCTTCTAGTGTAGCCGTAGTTAGG
CCACCACTTCAAGAACTCTGTAGCACCGCCTACATACCTCGCTCTGCTAATCCTGTTACCAGTGGCTGCT
GCCAGTGGCGATAAGTCGTGTCTTACCGGGTTGGACTCAAGACGATAGTTACCGGATAAGGCGCAGCGGT
CGGGCTGAACGGGGGGTTCGTGCACACAGCCCAGCTTGGAGCGAACGACCTACACCGAACTGAGATACCT
ACAGCGTGAGCTATGAGAAAGCGCCACGCTTCCCGAAGGGAGAAAGGCGGACAGGTATCCGGTAAGCGGC
AGGGTCGGAACAGGAGAGCGCACGAGGGAGCTTCCAGGGGGAAACGCCTGGTATCTTTATAGTCCTGTCG
GGTTTCGCCACCTCTGACTTGAGCGTCGATTTTTGTGATGCTCGTCAGGGGGGCGGAGCCTATGGAAAAA
CGCCAGCAACGCGGCCTTTTTACGGTTCCTGGCCTTTTGCTGGCCTTTTGCTCACATGTTCTTTCCTGCG
TTATCCCCTGATTCTGTGGATAACCGTATTACCGCCTTTGAGTGAGCTGATACCGCTCGCCGCAGCCGAA
CGACCGAGCGCAGCGAGTCAGTGAGCGAGGAAGCTATGGTGCACTCTCAGTACAATCTGCTCTGATGCCG
CATAGTTAAGCCAGTATACACTCCGCTATCGCTACGTGACTGGGTCATGGCTGCGCCCCGACACCCGCCA
ACACCCGCTGACGCGCCCTGACGGGCTTGTCTGCTCCCGGCATCCGCTTACAGACAAGCTGTGACCGTCT
CCGGGAGCTGCATGTGTCAGAGGTTTTCACCGTCATCACCGAAACGCGCGAGGCAGCTGCGGTAAAGCTC
ATCAGCGTGGTCGTGCAGCGATTCACAGATGTCTGCCTGTTCATCCGCGTCCAGCTCGTTGAGTTTCTCC
AGAAGCGTTAATGTCTGGCTTCTGATAAAGCGGGCCATGTTAAGGGCGGTTTTTTCCTGTTTGGTCACTG
ATGCCTCCGTGTAAGGGGGATTTCTGTTCATGGGGGTAATGATACCGATGAAACGAGAGAGGATGCTCAC
GATACGGGTTACTGATGATGAACATGCCCGGTTACTGGAACGTTGTGAGGGTAAACAACTGGCGGTATGG
ATGCGGCGGGACCAGAGAAAAATCACTCAGGGTCAATGCCAGCCGAACGCCAGCAAGACGTAGCCCAGCG
CGTCGGCCGCCATGCCGGCGATAATGGCCTGCTTCTCGCCGAAACGTTTGGTGGCGGGACCAGTGACGAA
GGCTTGAGCGAGGGCGTGCAAGATTCCGAATACCGCAAGCGACAGGCCGATCATCGTCGCGCTCCAGCGA
AAGCGGTCCTCGCCGAAAATGACCCAGAGCGCTGCCGGCACCTGTCCTACGAGTTGCATGATAAAGAAGA
CAGTCATAAGTGCGGCGACGATAGTCATGCCCCGCGCCCACCGGAAGGAGCTGACTGGGTTGAAGGCTCT
CAAGGGCATCGGTCGAGATCCCGGTGCCTAATGAGTGAGCTAACTTACATTAATTGCGTTGCGCTCACTG
CCCGCTTTCCAGTCGGGAAACCTGTCGTGCCAGCTGCATTAATGAATCGGCCAACGCGCGGGGAGAGGCG
GTTTGCGTATTGGGCGCCAGGGTGGTTTTTCTTTTCACCAGTGAGACGGGCAACAGCTGATTGCCCTTCA
CCGCCTGGCCCTGAGAGAGTTGCAGCAAGCGGTCCACGCTGGTTTGCCCCAGCAGGCGAAAATCCTGTTT
GATGGTGGTTAACGGCGGGATATAACATGAGCTGTCTTCGGTATCGTCGTATCCCACTACCGAGATGTCC
GCACCAACGCGCAGCCCGGACTCGGTAATGGCGCGCATTGCGCCCAGCGCCATCTGATCGTTGGCAACCA
GCATCGCAGTGGGAACGATGCCCTCATTCAGCATTTGCATGGTTTGTTGAAAACCGGACATGGCACTCCA
GTCGCCTTCCCGTTCCGCTATCGGCTGAATTTGATTGCGAGTGAGATATTTATGCCAGCCAGCCAGACGC
AGACGCGCCGAGACAGAACTTAATGGGCCCGCTAACAGCGCGATTTGCTGGTGACCCAATGCGACCAGAT
GCTCCACGCCCAGTCGCGTACCGTCTTCATGGGAGAAAATAATACTGTTGATGGGTGTCTGGTCAGAGAC
ATCAAGAAATAACGCCGGAACATTAGTGCAGGCAGCTTCCACAGCAATGGCATCCTGGTCATCCAGCGGA
TAGTTAATGATCAGCCCACTGACGCGTTGCGCGAGAAGATTGTGCACCGCCGCTTTACAGGCTTCGACGC
CGCTTCGTTCTACCATCGACACCACCACGCTGGCACCCAGTTGATCGGCGCGAGATTTAATCGCCGCGAC
AATTTGCGACGGCGCGTGCAGGGCCAGACTGGAGGTGGCAACGCCAATCAGCAACGACTGTTTGCCCGCC
AGTTGTTGTGCCACGCGGTTGGGAATGTAATTCAGCTCCGCCATCGCCGCTTCCACTTTTTCCCGCGTTT
TCGCAGAAACGTGGCTGGCCTGGTTCACCACGCGGGAAACGGTCTGATAAGAGACACCGGCATACTCTGC
GACATCGTATAACGTTACTGGTTTCACATTCACCACCCTGAATTGACTCTCTTCCGGGCGCTATCATGCC
ATACCGCGAAAGGTTTTGCGCCATTCGATGGTGTCCGGGATCTCGACGCTCTCCCTTATGCGACTCCTGC
ATTAGGAAGCAGCCCAGTAGTAGGTTGAGGCCGTTGAGCACCGCCGCCGCAAGGAATGGTGCATGCCGGC
ATGCCGCCCTTTCGTCTTCAAGAATTAATTCCCAATTCCCCAGGCATCAAATAAAACGAAAGGCTCAGTC
GAAAGACTGGGCCTTTCGTTTTATCTGTTGTTTGTCGGTGAACGCTCTCCTGAGTAGGACAAATCCGCCG
GGAGCGGATTTGAACGTTGCGAAGCAACGGCCCGGAGGGTGGCGGGCAGGACGCCCGCCATAAACTGCCA
GGAATTAATTCCCCAGGCATCAAATAAAACGAAAGGCTCAGTCGAAAGACTGGGCCTTTCGTTTTATCTG
TTGTTTGTCGGTGAACGCTCTCCTGAGTAGGACAAATCCGCCGGGAGCGGATTTGAACGTTGCGAAGCAA
CGGCCCGGAGGGTGGCGGGCAGGACGCCCGCCATAAACTGCCAGGAATTGGGGATCGGAATTAATTCCCG
GTTTAAACCGGGGATCTCGATCCCGCGAAATTAATACGACTCACTATAGGGGAATTGTGAGCGGATAACA
ATTCCCCTCTAGAAATAATTTTGTTTAACTTTAAGAAGGAGATATACTTATGAAAATCGAAGAAGGTAAA
CTGGTAATCGGTTCCCTGGAGGGTTGCTTTGCCAAGGGTACCAATGTTTTAATGGCGGATGGGTCTATTG
AATGTATTGAAAACATTGAGGTTGGTAATAAGGTCATGGGTAAAGATGGCAGACCTCGTGAGGTAATTAA
ATTGCCCAGAGGAAGAGAAACTATGTACAGCGTCGTGCAGAAAAGTCAGCACAGAGCCCACAAAAGTGAC
TCAAGTCGTGAAGTGCCAGAATTACTCAAGTTTACGTGTAATGCGACCCATGAGTTGGTTGTTAGAACAC
CTCGTAGTGTCCGCCGTTTGTCTCGTACCATTAAGGGTGTCGAATATTTTGAAGTTATTACTTTTGAGAT
GGGCCAAAAGAAAGCCCCCGACGGTAGAATTGTTGAGCTTGTCAAGGAAGTTTCAAAGAGCTACCCAATA
TCTGAGGGGCCTGAGAGAGCCAACGAATTAGTAGAATCCTATAGAAAGGCTTCAAATAAAGCTTATTTTG
AGTGGACTATTGAGGCCAGAGATCTTTCTCTGTTGGGTTCCCATGTTCGTAAAGCTACCTACCAGACTTA
CGCTCCAATTCTTTATGAGAATGACCACTTTTTCGACTACATGCAAAAAAGTAAGTTTCATCTCACCATT
GAAGGTCCAAAAGTACTTGCTTATTTACTTGGTTTATGGATTGGTGATGGATTGTCTGACAGGGCAACTT
TTTCGGTTGATTCCAGAGATACTTCTTTGATGGAACGTGTTACTGAATATGCTGAAAAGTTGAATTTGTG
CGCCGAGTATAAGGACAGAAAAGAACCACAAGTTGCCAAAACTGTTAATTTGTACTCTAAAGTTGTCAGA
GGTGCTAGCACAAATCCTGGTGTATCCGCTTGGCAGGTCAACACAGCTTATACTGCGGGACAATTGGTCA
CATATAACGGCAAGACGTATAAATGTTTGCAGCCCCACACCTCCTTGGCAGGATGGGAACCATCCAACGT
TCCTGCCTTGTGGCAGCTTCAAGGTGGCCACGGTGGTATTCGCAATAATCTTAATACTGAGAATCCATTA
TGGGACGCTATTGTTGGCTTAGGATTCTTGAAGGACGGTGTCAAAAATATTCCTTCTTTCTTGTCTACGG
ACAATATCGGTACTCGTGAAACATTTCTTGCTGGTCTAATTGATTCTGATGGCTATGTTACTGATGAGCA
TGGTATTAAAGCAACAATAAAGACAATTCATACTTCTGTCAGAGATGGTTTGGTTTCCCTTGCTCGTTCT
TTAGGCTTAGTAGTCTCGGTTAACGCAGAACCTGCTAAGGTTGACATGAATGTCACCAAACATAAAATTA
GTTATGCTATTTATATGTCTGGTGGAGATGTTTTGCTTAACGTTCTTTCGAAGTGTGCCGGCTCTAAAAA
ATTCAGGCCTGCTCCCGCCGCTGCTTTTGCACGTGAGTGCCGCGGATTTTATTTCGAGTTACAAGAATTG
AAGGAAGACGATTATTATGGGATTACTTTATCTGATGATTCTGATCATCAGTTTTTGCTTGGATCTCAGG
TTGTTGTACAGAACATGGATCCGAACTGCAGCTGTGCGGCGGGTGATTCTTGCACGTGTGCGGGCAGCTG
CAAATGCAAAGAATGCAAATGCACCAGCTGCAAAAAAAGCTGCTGCAGCTGCTGTCCGGTGGGCTGTGCG
AAATGCGCGCAAGGCTGCATTTGCAAAGGCGCGAGCGATAAATGCAGCTGCTGCGCGTAACTGCAGACCA
CCATCGTCGACGGATCCGAATTCCCTGCAGGTAATTAAATAACTAGTTGATCCGGCTGCTAACAAAGCCC
GAAAGGAAGCTGAGTTGGCTGCTGCCACCGCTGAGCAATAACTAGCATAACCCCTTGGGGCCTCTAAACG
GGTCTTGAGGGGTTTTTTGCTGAAAGGAGGAACTATATCCGGATAACTACGTCAGGTGGCACTTT
Features (pLannotate 1.2.2; 23 found; start..end, strand, type, name):
     14..118     +  promoter       AmpR promoter: bla
    119..979     +  CDS            AmpR: β-lactamase; bla; confers resistance to ampicillin, carbenicillin, and related antibiotics
   1021..1534    -  rep_origin     M13 ori (sequence partly withheld): M13 bacteriophage origin of replication; arrow indicates direction of (+) strand synthesis
   1645..2233    +  rep_origin     ori: high-copy-number ColE1/pMB1/pBR322/pUC origin of replication
   2410..2500    -  misc_feature   bom (fragment): basis of mobility region from pBR322
   2602..2793    -  CDS            rop: Rop protein, which maintains plasmids at low copy number; rop
   2834..2944    +  CDS            mbeC (fragment): MBEC_ECOLX - Experimental evidence at protein level: Swiss-Prot protein existence level 1. Required for efficient mobilization of ColE1 plasmid and is thus essential to promote the specific transfer of the plasmid during conjugation. Probably functions by inducing DNA bending, helping the MbeA relaxase to melt the DNA around the nic site and cleave the phosphodiester bond. Binds specifically double-stranded DNA (dsDNA) containing the ColE1 oriT but does not recognize the inverted repeat (IR). From Escherichia coli.
   2979..3301    -  CDS            TcR (fragment): tetracycline efflux protein; tet; confers resistance to tetracycline
   3316..3337    -  protein_bind   CAP binding site: CAP binding activates transcription in the presence of cAMP. E. coli catabolite activator protein
   3350..4432    -  CDS            lacI: lac repressor; lacI; The lac repressor binds to the lac operator to inhibit transcription in E. coli. This inhibition can be relieved by adding lactose or isopropyl-β-D-thiogalactopyranoside (IPTG).
   4433..4510    -  promoter       lacI promoter: lacI
   4518..4611    -  CDS            TcR (fragment): tetracycline efflux protein; tet; confers resistance to tetracycline
   4663..4749    +  terminator     rrnB T1 terminator: Escherichia coli rrnB; transcription terminator T1 from the E. coli rrnB gene
   4846..4932    +  terminator     rrnB T1 terminator: Escherichia coli rrnB; transcription terminator T1 from the E. coli rrnB gene
   5067..5085    +  promoter       T7 promoter: promoter for bacteriophage T7 RNA polymerase
   5086..5110    +  protein_bind   lac operator: The lac repressor binds to the lac operator to inhibit transcription in E. coli. This inhibition can be relieved by adding lactose or isopropyl-β-D-thiogalactopyranoside (IPTG). lac repressor encoded by lacI
   5125..5147    +  RBS            RBS: efficient ribosome binding site from bacteriophage T7 gene 10 (Olins and Rangwala, 1989)
   5200..6018    +  CDS            Sce VMA intein 5' region: 5' region of the intein from the yeast Vma1 subunit of the vacuolar ATPase (Chong et al., 1998); Saccharomyces cerevisiae VMA1
   6025..6177    +  CDS            CBD: chitin binding domain from chitinase A1 (Watanabe et al., 1994); Bacillus circulans chiA
   6181..6729    +  CDS            Sce VMA intein 3' region: modified 3' region of the intein from the yeast Vma1 subunit of the vacuolar ATPase (Chong et al., 1998); Saccharomyces cerevisiae VMA1; C-terminal cleavage of this intein can be induced by thiols.
   6730..6912    +  CDS            MT2A: MT2_HUMAN - Also known as CES1, MT2. Experimental evidence at protein level: Swiss-Prot protein existence level 1. Metallothioneins have a high content of cysteine residues that bind various heavy metals; these proteins are transcriptionally regulated by both heavy metals and glucocorticoids. From Homo sapiens (Human).
   6980..7029    +  CDS            SET1 (fragment): solubility-enhancement tag derived from T7 phage gene 10B
   7037..7084    +  terminator     T7 terminator: transcription terminator for bacteriophage T7 RNA polymerase
