[The description below was written by a language model from this plasmid's Addgene catalogue record and pLannotate feature annotations shown in this document.]
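Description:
MT2a is a bacterial expression plasmid built on the NEB pTYB21 backbone for producing recombinant human metallothionein 2a (MT2A) in E. coli. The 7,130-nt sequenced plasmid carries an ampicillin resistance gene (β-lactamase with its own promoter) for selection and a ColE1/pMB1-type origin for replication. The catalogue lists it as high copy, although the backbone also retains the rop gene, a bom fragment and remnants of the pBR322 tetracycline resistance gene. An M13 phage origin is present, which allows single-stranded DNA production with helper phage.

Expression is driven by a T7 promoter followed by a lac operator and the strong phage T7 gene 10 ribosome binding site. A plasmid-borne lacI gene supplies repressor, so transcription is IPTG-inducible in hosts that provide T7 RNA polymerase. Two rrnB T1 terminators sit upstream of the promoter to limit read-through, and a T7 terminator closes the unit. The open reading frame encodes the Saccharomyces cerevisiae VMA1 intein, split into 5′ and 3′ regions by an inserted chitin binding domain from Bacillus circulans chitinase A1. The 183-bp MT2A coding sequence is fused directly to the intein's C-terminal end. It was cloned between SapI (destroyed) and PstI sites.

This arrangement lets the fusion protein be captured on chitin resin through the chitin binding domain. Thiol-induced cleavage at the intein's C-terminal junction then releases the metallothionein, leaving the tag on the resin. The seamless intein–MT2A junction seen in the feature table suggests that no vector-derived residues remain at the N-terminus of the released protein. A short annotated fragment downstream of the insert, matching a T7 gene 10B-derived tag, appears to be a backbone remnant. The depositors' associated work concerns the structural and zinc-buffering properties of mammalian metallothionein-2.
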