Addgene plasmid #105693: MT2a
Purpose: Bacterial expression plasmids for production of recombinant metallothionein 2a
Depositing lab: Artur Krężel. Publication: Crosstalk of the structural and zinc buffering properties of mammalian metallothionein-2. Drozd A, Wojewska D, Peris-Diaz MD, Jakimowicz P, Krezel A. Metallomics. 2018 Apr 25;10(4):595-613. doi: 10.1039/C7MT00332C. PubMed 29561927.
Backbone
  Vector backbone: pTyb21
  Backbone manufacturer: NEB
  Vector type: Bacterial Expression
Growth in bacteria
  Bacterial resistance: Ampicillin, 100 μg/mL
  Growth temperature: 37°C
  Growth strain: DH5alpha
  Copy number: High Copy
Gene/Insert
  Gene/Insert name: Metallothionein 2a
  Species: H. sapiens (human)
  Insert size (bp): 183
  Entrez Gene: MT2A (a.k.a. MT-2, MT-II, MT2)
  Tag / fusion protein: Chiting Binding Domanin-Intein (N terminal on backbone)
  Cloning method: Restriction Enzyme; 5′ cloning site SapI (destroyed during cloning); 3′ cloning site PstI (not destroyed)
Terms and licenses: Academic/Nonprofit Terms; Industry Terms: Not Available to Industry
How to cite: MT2a was a gift from Artur Krężel (Addgene plasmid # 105693 ; http://n2t.net/addgene:105693 ; RRID:Addgene_105693)
